>Addgene plasmid #53834 | PAXBP1_pCSdest | addgene partial sequence | sequence record 94796 | CMV-F 5'-CGCAAATGGGCGGTAGGCGTG-3'
GCATGCTCGTTTAGGGAACCGCCATTCTGCCTGGGGACGTCGGAGCAAGCTTGATTTAGGTGACACTATA
GAATACAAGCTACTTGTTCTTTTTGCAGGATCCCATCGATTCGAATTCAAGGATCACAAGTTTGTACAAA
AAAGCAGGCACCATGTTCCGAAAGGCCCGGCGGGTGAACGTGCGCAAGCGGAACGACTCCGAAGAGGAAG
AGCGGGAACGCGATGAGGAGCAGGAGCCGCCGCCGTTGTTGCCGCCGCCGGGCACGGGCGAAGAGGCGGG
CCCCGGTGGCGGCGACAGGGCCCCTGGCGGGGAGTCGCTGCTGGGCCCGGGGCCGTCGCCGCCTTCCGCG
CTGACCCCGGGCCTCGGGGCTGAGGCCGGGGGCGGCTTCCCCGGCGGCGCGGAGCCCGGCAACGGGCTGA
AGCCGCGCAAGAGGCCTCGCGAGAACAAAGAGGTGCCCCGGGCCAGCCTGCTCAGCTTCCAGGACGAGGA
GGAAGAAAATGAAGAAGTTTTCAAAGTGAAGAAATCAAGTTATAGCAAAAAGATAGTAAAATTGCTCAAG
AAGGAATATAAAGAAGATCTTGAAAAATCGAAGATTAAGACAGAACTCAACTCATCAGCTGAAAGTGAAC
AAACCTTTGGACAAAACAGGACATGTTAAGGATACAAATCAAGAAGATGGAG
