>Addgene plasmid #53834 | PAXBP1_pCSdest | addgene partial sequence | sequence record 95000 | EBV-rev 5'-GTGGTTTGTCCAAACTCATC-3'
GACTCACTATAGTTCTAGAGGCTCGAGAGGATCACCACTTTGTACAAGAAAGCTGGGTTCTACCTGTCTT
TAAGCTGTTTCTTTACCAAATCAATAGTAACGGGAGTCATCTCATTACTGGGAGTTTTGAAAGGGACTGT
ATTATCTGTTTTTTGAGATTTGGCATCTGATGATCCATAGGCCGTATAACTATAAGGAATGCCATAGGAT
GAGCCGTAAGGCATTGTCTGGTAAGTGTTCTGGTAGTACATATTCACTTCTGCGGGTTGACTGGCTTGAA
CCTGAGGGATATTAATTCCTTTCCTTATCTGCTCCTGTTCCCATCGGCTGAGCTCTTCATCCTGTTCTCC
AGTTACTAAAGCATCATCATCACTCCCCTCAATTCCTATTTCCTCAGCAATTTTTTGTCTTTGTGACTTT
TCTTTCACAGAAAAAACTATCCGGCGTTTCTCATCGTCATCTTCATCATCACTGGCATCATTCTCATCTT
CTCTAACAAGGCGGCCTTTACCAGGCTCATTATCATGAGGAGTGAAATCTCCCAATTCTCGGGCCATTTG
GCGCTTTTTCCTTGCAGCATGTATAAAAGCTGCATCTGGAATTTCTCCTGGACGAAGAACATTCAATGAA
GATAAAGCATTTGAAAAAGCTCCACCAGTCTTTGGCTTTTCTTCCTCTTTTTCACTTTCCATATCCATTT
C
