[The description below was written by a language model from this plasmid's Addgene catalogue record.]
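Description:
PAXBP1_pCSdest is an expression clone of the human gene PAXBP1 (PAX3 and PAX7 binding protein 1, formerly C21orf66, also known as GCFC1) in the pCSDest backbone, a Gateway destination vector of about 4.1 kb catalogued as a mammalian expression vector. The 1,197 bp insert was introduced by Gateway recombination, so the coding sequence is expected to be flanked by the att sites left by that reaction. A depositor comment gives a cDNA clone accession, presumably indicating the source of the insert. The plasmid is maintained in E. coli as a high-copy construct under ampicillin selection. No feature table accompanies the entry, so the exact origin of replication, polyadenylation signal and any tags are not stated.

The record lists two promoters upstream of the insert, CMV and SP6, which give the construct a dual mode of use. The CMV promoter drives constitutive transcription by RNA polymerase II when the DNA is delivered into vertebrate cells or embryos. The SP6 phage promoter allows in vitro synthesis of mRNA from the plasmid template, which can then be injected into embryos. This fits the associated study, a survey of how expression of human chromosome 21 genes affects early development in zebrafish (Danio rerio), in which PAXBP1 appears as one member of a set of chromosome 21 clones. The construct is therefore suited to overexpressing human PAXBP1 in embryos or cultured cells to look for gene-dosage phenotypes relevant to trisomy 21.
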