Addgene plasmid #53834: PAXBP1_pCSdest
Depositing lab: Roger Reeves. Depositing organization: Johns Hopkins University and School of Medicine. Publication: Survey of Human Chromosome 21 Gene Expression Effects on Early Development in Danio rerio. Edie S, Zaghloul NA, Leitch CC, Klinedinst DK, Lebron J, Thole JF, McCallion AS, Katsanis N, Reeves RH. G3 (Bethesda). 2018 Jul 2;8(7):2215-2223. doi: 10.1534/g3.118.200144. PubMed 29760202.
Backbone
  Vector backbone: pCSDest
  Backbone manufacturer: Lawson Lab (Addgene Plasmid 22423)
  Backbone size w/o insert (bp): 4095
  Vector type: Mammalian Expression
Growth in bacteria
  Bacterial resistance: Ampicillin, 100 μg/mL
  Growth temperature: 37°C
  Growth strain: Top10
  Copy number: High Copy
Gene/Insert
  Gene/Insert name: PAXBP1 (alt name: C21orf66)
  Species: H. sapiens (human)
  Insert size (bp): 1197
  Entrez Gene: PAXBP1 (a.k.a. BM020, C21orf66, FSAP105, GCFC, GCFC1)
  Promoter: SP6 and CMV
  Cloning method: Gateway Cloning
  Sequencing primers: 5′ CMV-F; 3′ EBV-Rev
Terms and licenses: Academic/Nonprofit Terms; Industry Terms
Depositor comments: BC030539
How to cite: PAXBP1_pCSdest was a gift from Roger Reeves (Addgene plasmid # 53834 ; http://n2t.net/addgene:53834 ; RRID:Addgene_53834)
